>Addgene plasmid #241493 | pMIHP-16286 HA.Ollas.V5 | addgene full sequence | sequence record 481839 | Addgene NGS Result
TTTTCCCAGTCACGACGTTGTAAAACGACGGCGCAAGGAATGGTGCATGCAAGGAGATGGCGCCCAACAG
TCCCCCGGCCACGGGGCCTGCCACCATACCCACGCCGAAACAAGCGCTCATGAGCCCGAAGTGGCGAGCC
CGATCTTCCCCATCGGTGATGTCGGCGATATAGGCGCCAGCAACCGCACCTGTGGCGCCGGTGATGCCGG
CCACGATGCGTCCGGCGTAGAGGCGATTAGTCCAATTTGTTAAAGACAGGATATCAGTGGTCCAGGCTCT
AGTTTTGACTCAACAATATCACCAGCTGAAGCCTATAGAGTACGAGCCATAGATAAAATAAAAGATTTTA
TTTAGTCTCCAGAAAAAGGGGGGAATGAAAGACCCCACCTGTAGGTTTGGCAAGCTAGCTTAAGTAACGC
CATTTTGCAAGGCATGGAAAATACATAACTGAGAATAGAGAAGTTCAGATCAAGGTTAGGAACAGAGAGA
CAGCAGAATATGGGCCAAACAGGATATCTGTGGTAAGCAGTTCCTGCCCCGGCTCAGGGCCAAGAACAGA
TGGTCCCCAGATGCGGTCCCGCCCTCAGCAGTTTCTAGAGAACCATCAGATGTTTCCAGGGTGCCCCAAG
GACCTGAAATGACCCTGTGCCTTATTTGAACTAACCAATCAGTTCGCTTCTCGCTTCTGTTCGCGCGCTT
CTGCTCCCCGAGCTCAATAAAAGAGCCCACAACCCCTCACTCGGCGCGCCAGTCCTCCGATAGACTGCGT
CGCCCGGGTACCCGTATTCCCAATAAAGCCTCTTGCTGTTTGCATCCGAATCGTGGACTCGCTGATCCTT
GGGAGGGTCTCCTCAGATTGATTGACTGCCCACCTCGGGGGTCTTTCATTTGGAGGTTCCACCGAGATTT
GGAGACCCCTGCCCAGGGACCACCGACCCCCCCGCCGGGAGGTAAGCTGGCCAGCGGTCGTTTCGTGTCT
GTCTCTGTCTTTGTGCGTGTTTGTGCCGGCATCTAATGTTTGCGCCTGCGTCTGTACTAGTTAGCTAACT
AGCTCTGTATCTGGCGGACCCGTGGTGGAACTGACGAGTTCTGAACACCCGGCCGCAACCCTGGGAGACG
TCCCAGGGACTTTGGGGGCCGTTTTTGTGGCCCGACCTGAGGAAGGGAGTCGATGTGGAATCCGACCCCG
TCAGGATATGTGGTTCTGGTAGGAGACGAGAACCTAAAACAGTTCCCGCCTCCGTCTGAATTTTTGCTTT
CGGTTTGGAACCGAAGCCGCGCGTCTTGTCTGCTGCAGCGCTGCAGCATCGTTCTGTGTTGTCTCTGTCT
GACTGTGTTTCTGTATTTGTCTGAAAATTAGGGCCAGACTGTTACCACTCCCTTAAGTTTGACCTTAGGT
CACTGGAAAGATGTCGAGCGGATCGCTCACAACCAGTCGGTAGATGTCAAGAAGAGACGTTGGGTTACCT
TCTGCTCTGCAGAATGGCCAACCTTTAACGTCGGATGGCCGCGAGACGGCACCTTTAACCGAGACCTCAT
CACCCAGGTTAAGATCAAGGTCTTTTCACCTGGCCCGCATGGACACCCAGACCAGGTCCCCTACATCGTG
ACCTGGGAAGCCTTGGCTTTTGACCCCCCTCCCTGGGTCAAGCCCTTTGTACACCCTAAGCCTCCGCCTC
CTCTTCCTCCATCCGCCCCGTCTCTCCCCCTTGAACCTCCTCGTTCGACCCCGCCTCGATCCTCCCTTTA
TCCAGCCCTCACTCCTTCTCTAGGCGCCGGAATTCCGAACAGTCTTCCGTAATAGAAGACACAAGGCTCG
AGCGGGATCAATTCCGCCCCCCCCCTAACGTTACTGGCCGAAGCCGCTTGGAATAAGGCCGGTGTGCGTT
TGTCTATATGTTATTTTCCACCATATTGCCGTCTTTTGGCAATGTGAGGGCCCGGAAACCTGGCCCTGTC
TTCTTGACGAGCATTCCTAGGGGTCTTTCCCCTCTCGCCAAAGGAATGCAAGGTCTGTTGAATGTCGTGA
AGGAAGCAGTTCCTCTGGAAGCTTCTTGAAGACAAACAACGTCTGTAGCGACCCTTTGCAGGCAGCGGAA
CCCCCCACCTGGCGACAGGTGCCTCTGCGGCCAAAAGCCACGTGTATAAGATACACCTGCAAAGGCGGCA
CAACCCCAGTGCCACGTTGTGAGTTGGATAGTTGTGGAAAGAGTCAAATGGCTCTCCTCAAGCGTATTCA
ACAAGGGGCTGAAGGATGCCCAGAAGGTACCCCATTGTATGGGATCTGATCTGGGGCCTCGGTGCACATG
CTTTACATGTGTTTAGTCGAGGTTAAAAAAACGTCTAGGCCCCCCGAACCACGGGGACGTGGTTTTCCTT
TGAAAAACACGATAATACCATGCCAGAGCCTTCTAAGTCTGCACCAGCCCCTAAGAAGGGATCTAAGAAA
GCCATCTCTAAGGCGCAGAAGAAGGATGGCAAGAAGCGCAAGCGCAGCCGCAAGGAGAGCTATTCGGTGT
ACGTGTACAAGGTGCTGAAGCAAGTGCACCCCGACACCGGCATCTCCTCCAAGGCCATGGGCATCATGAA
CTCGTTCGTGAACGACATCTTCGAGCGCATCGCGAGCGAGGCGTCCCGCCTGGCGCATTACAACAAGCGC
TCGACCATCACGTCCCGGGAGATCCAGACGGCCGTGCGCCTGCTGCTGCCCGGGGAGCTGGCCAAGCACG
CCGTGTCGGAGGGCACTAAGGCCGTCACCAAGTACACCAGCTCCAAGGACCCACCGGTCGCCACCGGATC
CACGGTCGCCACCATGGGCTACCCATACGATGTGCCAGATTACGCTGGAGGAGGCGGGGGAGGGAGCGGC
TTCGCCAACGAGCTGGGCCCCAGGCTGATGGGCAAGTGCGGAGGAGGCGGGGGAGGGGGCAAACCAATTC
CAAACCCACTGCTGGGACTGGATTCCACAGGCATGCTGATGGTGTAAGCGGCCGCGACTCTAGAGTCGAC
CTGCAGGCATGCAAGCTTCAGGTAGCCGGCTAACGTTAACAACCGGTACCTCTAGAACTATAGCTAGCAT
GCGCAAATTTAAAGCGCTGATATCGATAAAATAAAAGATTTTATTTAGTCTCCAGAAAAAGGGGGGAATG
AAAGACCCCACCTGTAGGTTTGGCAAGCTAGCTTAAGTAACGCCATTTTGCAAGGCATGGAAAATACATA
ACTGAGAATAGAGAAGTTCAGATCAAGGTTAGGAACAGAGAGACAGCAGAATATGGGCCAAACAGGATAT
CTGTGGTAAGCAGTTCCTGCCCCGGCTCAGGGCCAAGAACAGATGGTCCCCAGATGCGGTCCCGCCCTCA
GCAGTTTCTAGAGAACCATCAGATGTTTCCAGGGTGCCCCAAGGACCTGAAATGACCCTGTGCCTTATTT
GAACTAACCAATCAGTTCGCTTCTCGCTTCTGTTCGCGCGCTTCTGCTCCCCGAGCTCAATAAAAGAGCC
CACAACCCCTCACTCGGCGCGCCAGTCCTCCGATAGACTGCGTCGCCCGGGTACCCGTGTATCCAATAAA
CCCTCTTGCAGTTGCATCCGACTTGTGGTCTCGCTGTTCCTTGGGAGGGTCTCCTCTGAGTGATTGACTA
CCCGTCAGCGGGGGTCTTTCATGGGTAACAGTTTCTTGAAGTTGGAGAACAACATTCTGAGGGTAGGAGT
CGAATATTAAGTAATCCTGACTCAATTAGCCACTGTTTTGAATCCACATACTCCAATACTCCTGAAATAG
TTCATTATGGACAGCGCAGAAAGAGCTGGGGAGAATTGTGAAATTGTTATCCGCTCACAATTCCACACAA
CATACGAGCCGGAAGCATAAAGTGTAAAGCCTGGGGTGCCTAATGAGTGAGCTAACTCACATTAATTGCG
TTGCGCTCACTGCCCGCTTTCCAGTCGGGAAACCTGTCGTGCCAGCTGCATTAATGAATCGGCCAACGCG
CGGGGAGAGGCGGTTTGCGTATTGGGCGCTCTTCCGCTTCCTCGCTCACTGACTCGCTGCGCTCGGTCGT
TCGGCTGCGGCGAGCGGTATCAGCTCACTCAAAGGCGGTAATACGGTTATCCACAGAATCAGGGGATAAC
GCAGGAAAGAACATGTGAGCAAAAGGCCAGCAAAAGGCCAGGAACCGTAAAAAGGCCGCGTTGCTGGCGT
TTTTCCATAGGCTCCGCCCCCCTGACGAGCATCACAAAAATCGACGCTCAAGTCAGAGGTGGCGAAACCC
GACAGGACTATAAAGATACCAGGCGTTTCCCCCTGGAAGCTCCCTCGTGCGCTCTCCTGTTCCGACCCTG
CCGCTTACCGGATACCTGTCCGCCTTTCTCCCTTCGGGAAGCGTGGCGCTTTCTCATAGCTCACGCTGTA
GGTATCTCAGTTCGGTGTAGGTCGTTCGCTCCAAGCTGGGCTGTGTGCACGAACCCCCCGTTCAGCCCGA
CCGCTGCGCCTTATCCGGTAACTATCGTCTTGAGTCCAACCCGGTAAGACACGACTTATCGCCACTGGCA
GCAGCCACTGGTAACAGGATTAGCAGAGCGAGGTATGTAGGCGGTGCTACAGAGTTCTTGAAGTGGTGGC
CTAACTACGGCTACACTAGAAGAACAGTATTTGGTATCTGCGCTCTGCTGAAGCCAGTTACCTTCGGAAA
AAGAGTTGGTAGCTCTTGATCCGGCAAACAAACCACCGCTGGTAGCGGTGGTTTTTTTGTTTGCAAGCAG
CAGATTACGCGCAGAAAAAAAGGATCTCAAGAAGATCCTTTGATCTTTTCTACGGGGTCTGACGCTCAGT
GGAACGAAAACTCACGTTAAGGGATTTTGGTCATGAGATTATCAAAAAGGATCTTCACCTAGATCCTTTT
AAATTAAAAATGAAGTTTTAAATCAATCTAAAGTATATATGAGTAAACTTGGTCTGACAGTTACCAATGC
TTAATCAGTGAGGCACCTATCTCAGCGATCTGTCTATTTCGTTCATCCATAGTTGCCTGACTCCCCGTCG
TGTAGATAACTACGATACGGGAGGGCTTACCATCTGGCCCCAGTGCTGCAATGATACCGCGAGACCCACG
CTCACCGGCTCCAGATTTATCAGCAATAAACCAGCCAGCCGGAAGGGCCGAGCGCAGAAGTGGTCCTGCA
ACTTTATCCGCCTCCATCCAGTCTATTAATTGTTGCCGGGAAGCTAGAGTAAGTAGTTCGCCAGTTAATA
GTTTGCGCAACGTTGTTGCCATTGCTACAGGCATCGTGGTGTCACGCTCGTCGTTTGGTATGGCTTCATT
CAGCTCCGGTTCCCAACGATCAAGGCGAGTTACATGATCCCCCATGTTGTGCAAAAAAGCGGTTAGCTCC
TTCGGTCCTCCGATCGTTGTCAGAAGTAAGTTGGCCGCAGTGTTATCACTCATGGTTATGGCAGCACTGC
ATAATTCTCTTACTGTCATGCCATCCGTAAGATGCTTTTCTGTGACTGGTGAGTACTCAACCAAGTCATT
CTGAGAATAGTGTATGCGGCGACCGAGTTGCTCTTGCCCGGCGTCAATACGGGATAATACCGCGCCACAT
AGCAGAACTTTAAAAGTGCTCATCATTGGAAAACGTTCTTCGGGGCGAAAACTCTCAAGGATCTTACCGC
TGTTGAGATCCAGTTCGATGTAACCCACTCGTGCACCCAACTGATCTTCAGCATCTTTTACTTTCACCAG
CGTTTCTGGGTGAGCAAAAACAGGAAGGCAAAATGCCGCAAAAAAGGGAATAAGGGCGACACGGAAATGT
TGAATACTCATACTCTTCCTTTTTCAATATTATTGAAGCATTTATCAGGGTTATTGTCTCATGAGCGGAT
ACATATTTGAATGTATTTAGAAAAATAAACAAATAGGGGTTCCGCGCACATTTCCCCGAAAAGTGCCACC
TGACGTCTAAGAAACCATTATTATCATGACATTAACCTATAAAAATAGGCGTATCACGAGGCCCTTTCGT
CTCGCGCGTTTCGGTGATGACGGTGAAAACCTCTGACACATGCAGCTCCCGGAGACGGTCACAGCTTGTC
TGTAAGCGGATGCCGGGAGCAGACAAGCCCGTCAGGGCGCGTCAGCGGGTGTTGGCGGGTGTCGGGGCTG
GCTTAACTATGCGGCATCAGAGCAGATTGTACTGAGAGTGCACCATATGCGGTGTGAAATACCGCACAGA
TGCGTAAGGAGAAAATACCGCATCAGGCGCCATTCGCCATTCAGGCTGCGCAACTGTTGGGAAGGGCGAT
CGGTGCGGGCCTCTTCGCTATTACGCCAGCTGGCGAAAGGGGGATGTGCTGCAAGGCGATTAAGTTGGGT
AACGCCAGGG
Features (pLannotate 1.2.2; 20 found; start..end, strand, type, name):
     32..233     -  CDS            TcR (fragment): tetracycline efflux protein; tet; confers resistance to tetracycline
    234..332     +  CDS            env (fragment): murine leukemia virus gPr80 envelope polyprotein precursor; env; proteolytically cleaved into gp70SU and p15TM subunits
    374..890     +  LTR            5' LTR: 5' long terminal repeat from murine embryonic stem cell virus
    954..1295    +  misc_feature   MESV Ψ: packaging signal of murine embryonic stem cell virus
   1362..1778    +  CDS            gag (truncated): truncated Moloney murine leukemia virus (MMLV) gag gene lacking the start codon
   1837..2397    +  misc_feature   IRES: internal ribosome entry site (IRES) of the encephalomyocarditis virus (EMCV)
   2400..2777    +  CDS            H2bc3: H2B1B_MOUSE - Also known as Hist1h2bb Experimental evidence at protein level: Swiss-Prot protein existence level 1. Core component of nucleosome. Nucleosomes wrap and compact DNA into chromatin, limiting DNA accessibility to the cellular machineries which require DNA as a template. Histones thereby play a central role in transcription regulation, DNA repair, DNA replication and chromosomal stability. DNA accessibility is regulated via a complex set of post-translational modifications of histones, also called histone code, and nucleosome remodeling. From Mus musculus (Mouse).
   2820..2846    +  CDS            3xHA (fragment): three tandem HA epitope tags
   2998..3028    +  misc_feature   MCS (fragment): pUC18/19 multiple cloning site
   3148..3662    +  LTR            3' LTR: 3' long terminal repeat from murine embryonic stem cell virus
   3824..3840    -  protein_bind   lac operator: The lac repressor binds to the lac operator to inhibit transcription in E. coli. This inhibition can be relieved by adding lactose or isopropyl-β-D-thiogalactopyranoside (IPTG). lac repressor encoded by lacI
   3848..3878    -  promoter       lac promoter: promoter for the E. coli lac operon
   3893..3914    -  protein_bind   CAP binding site: CAP binding activates transcription in the presence of cAMP. E. coli catabolite activator protein
   3927..4019    -  CDS            lacI (fragment): lac repressor; lacI; The lac repressor binds to the lac operator to inhibit transcription in E. coli. This inhibition can be relieved by adding lactose or isopropyl-β-D-thiogalactopyranoside (IPTG).
   4202..4790    -  rep_origin     ori: high-copy-number ColE1/pMB1/pBR322/pUC origin of replication
   4961..5821    -  CDS            AmpR: β-lactamase; bla; confers resistance to ampicillin, carbenicillin, and related antibiotics
   5822..5926    -  promoter       AmpR promoter: bla
   6021..6056    +  CDS            rop (fragment): Rop protein, which maintains plasmids at low copy number; rop
   6158..6257    +  misc_feature   bom (fragment): basis of mobility region from pBR322
   6263..32      -  CDS            lacZα (fragment) (across the origin): LacZα fragment of β-galactosidase; lacZ fragment
