[The description below was written by a language model from this plasmid's Addgene catalogue record and pLannotate feature annotations shown in this document.]
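Description:
pMIHP-16286 HA.Ollas.V5 is a 6,380 nt gammaretroviral transfer plasmid deposited as an empty backbone, one member of a "Flow Code" series derived from epitope-combination "pro-code" vectors. It is propagated in E. coli through a high-copy ColE1/pUC-type origin with ampicillin selection (AmpR under its own bla promoter). The record recommends recombination-deficient "stable" strains, consistent with the repeated LTR sequences. The short annotated fragments of TcR, lacI, lacZα, rop, bom and env appear to be non-functional remnants of earlier cloning vectors.

The retroviral cassette is bounded by 5' and 3' long terminal repeats from murine embryonic stem cell virus. It includes the MESV Ψ packaging signal and a truncated MMLV gag region lacking its start codon, which together allow the transcript to be packaged into virions when gag-pol and env are supplied in trans. No separate internal promoter is annotated, so expression presumably runs from the 5' LTR. Downstream of gag, an EMCV IRES precedes a mouse histone H2B (H2bc3) coding sequence, followed by an HA epitope sequence. The Ollas and V5 tags named in the catalogue entry were not picked up by the annotation, but presumably sit in the unannotated stretch after HA. This would give a nuclear, chromatin-bound H2B carrier displaying a three-epitope code detectable by antibody staining and flow cytometry. The space between gag and the IRES is the likely position for inserting a gene of interest, so that cargo and barcode are co-expressed from one bicistronic transcript, although the record does not define the cloning site. The depositor notes only that the plasmid is to be used "with mRNAs", without elaboration. The associated work concerns tissue-resident regulatory T cells, which suggests barcoded tracking of transduced cells.
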