Addgene plasmid #241493: pMIHP-16286 HA.Ollas.V5
Purpose: (Empty Backbone) HA.Ollas.V5 Flow Code Plasmid This plasmid is to be used with mRNAs.
Depositing lab: Adrian Liston. Depositing organization: Babraham Institute. Publication: The tissue-resident regulatory T cell pool is shaped by transient multi-tissue migration and a conserved residency program. Burton OT, Bricard O, Tareen S, Gergelits V, Andrews S, Biggins L, Roca CP, Whyte C, Junius S, Brajic A, Pasciuto E, Ali M, Lemaitre P, Schlenner SM, Ishigame H, Brown BD, Dooley J, Liston A. Immunity. 2024 Jul 9;57(7):1586-1602.e10. doi: 10.1016/j.immuni.2024.05.023. Epub 2024 Jun 18. PubMed 38897202.
Backbone
  Vector backbone: Retroviral plasmid
  Vector type: Retroviral
  Tag / fusion protein: HA; Ollas; V5
Growth in bacteria
  Bacterial resistance: Ampicillin, 100 μg/mL
  Growth temperature: 30°C
  Growth strain: NEB Stable
  Copy number: Unknown
Gene/Insert
  Gene/Insert name: None
Resource information
  A portion of this plasmid was derived from a plasmid made by: The plasmids were generated using pro-code vectors received from Dr Brian Brown at Mount Sinai and we have their permission via email for these to be deposited.
Terms and licenses: Academic/Nonprofit Terms; Industry Terms: Not Available to Industry
Depositor comments: Any stbl competent cell strain can be used for growing this plasmid.
How to cite: pMIHP-16286 HA.Ollas.V5 was a gift from Adrian Liston (Addgene plasmid # 241493 ; http://n2t.net/addgene:241493 ; RRID:Addgene_241493)
